>Addgene plasmid #91889 | MSCV-human HoxB4-IRES-YFP | addgene full sequence | sequence record 181552 | Addgene NGS Result
GGCCTGCCGGGACCCTGGGCCCCCGCCGCCTCCGCCACCACCCCCGCCGCCCCCGCCACCGCCCGGTCTG
TCCCCTCGGGCTCCTGCGCCGCCACCCGCCGGGGCCCTCCTCCCGGAGCCCGGCCAGCGCTGCGAGGCGG
TCAGCAGCAGCCCCCCGCCGCCTCCCTGCGCCCAGAACCCCCTGCACCCCAGCCCGTCCCACTCCGCGTG
CAAAGAGCCCGTCGTCTACCCCTGGATGCGCAAAGTTCACGTGAGCACGGTAAACCCCAATTACGCCGGC
GGGGAGCCCAAGCGCTCTCGGACCGCCTACACGCGCCAGCAGGTCTTGGAGCTGGAGAAGGAATTTCACT
ACAACCGCTACCTGACACGGCGCCGGAGGGTGGAGATCGCCCACGCGCTCTGCCTCTCCGAGCGCCAGAT
CAAGATCTGGTTCCAGAACCGGCGCATGAAGTGGAAAAAAGACCACAAGTTGCCCAACACCAAGATCCGC
TCGGGTGGTGCGGCAGGCTCAGCCGGAGGGCCCCCTGGCCGGCCCAATGGAGGCCCCCGCGCGCTCTAGT
GCCCCCGCACGCGGGAGCCACGAACCTCGGGGTGGGGGTGGGCAGTGAGTGCAGGGGATGGGGTGGGGGG
ACAGGAGGGGGCCCTGGGGCCTGGGCCCCGGAAAAATCTATCTGCCCTCCCCCACACTTTATATACGAAT
AAACGCAGAAGAGGGGGAGGGGAAGCTTCGAGCGGGATCAATTCCGCCCCCCCCCTAACGTTACTGGCCG
AAGCCGCTTGGAATAAGGCCGGTGTGCGTTTGTCTATATGTTATTTTCCACCATATTGCCGTCTTTTGGC
AATGTGAGGGCCCGGAAACCTGGCCCTGTCTTCTTGACGAGCATTCCTAGGGGTCTTTCCCCTCTCGCCA
AAGGAATGCAAGGTCTGTTGAATGTCGTGAAGGAAGCAGTTCCTCTGGAAGCTTCTTGAAGACAAACAAC
GTCTGTAGCGACCCTTTGCAGGCAGCGGAACCCCCCACCTGGCGACAGGTGCCTCTGCGGCCAAAAGCCA
CGTGTATAAGATACACCTGCAAAGGCGGCACAACCCCAGTGCCACGTTGTGAGTTGGATAGTTGTGGAAA
GAGTCAAATGGCTCTCCTCAAGCGTATTCAACAAGGGGCTGAAGGATGCCCAGAAGGTACCCCATTGTAT
GGGATCTGATCTGGGGCCTCGGTGCACATGCTTTACATGTGTTTAGTCGAGGTTAAAAAAACGTCTAGGC
CCCCCGAACCACGGGGACGTGGTTTTCCTTTGAAAAACACGATAATACCATGGTGAGCAAGGGCGAGGAG
CTGTTCACCGGGGTGGTGCCCATCCTGGTCGAGCTGGACGGCGACGTAAACGGCCACAAGTTCAGCGTGT
CCGGCGAGGGCGAGGGCGATGCCACCTACGGCAAGCTGACCCTGAAGTTCATCTGCACCACCGGCAAGCT
GCCCGTGCCCTGGCCCACCCTCGTGACCACCTTCGGCTACGGCCTGCAGTGCTTCGCCCGCTACCCCGAC
CACATGAAGCAGCACGACTTCTTCAAGTCCGCCATGCCCGAAGGCTACGTCCAGGAGCGCACCATCTTCT
TCAAGGACGACGGCAACTACAAGACCCGCGCCGAGGTGAAGTTCGAGGGCGACACCCTGGTGAACCGCAT
CGAGCTGAAGGGCATCGACTTCAAGGAGGACGGCAACATCCTGGGGCACAAGCTGGAGTACAACTACAAC
AGCCACAACGTCTATATCATGGCCGACAAGCAGAAGAACGGCATCAAGGTGAACTTCAAGATCCGCCACA
ACATCGAGGACGGCAGCGTGCAGCTCGCCGACCACTACCAGCAGAACACCCCCATCGGCGACGGCCCCGT
GCTGCTGCCCGACAACCACTACCTGAGCTACCAGTCCGCCCTGAGCAAAGACCCCAACGAGAAGCGCGAT
CACATGGTCCTGCTGGAGTTCGTGACCGCCGCCGGGATCACTCTCGGCATGGACGAGCTGTACAAGTAAA
GCGGCCGCGACTCTAGAGTCGACCTGCAGGCATGCAAGCTTCAGGTAGCCGGCTAACGTTAACAACCGGT
ACCTCTAGAACTATAGCTAGCATGCGCAAATTTAAAGCGCTGATATCGATAAAATAAAAGATTTTATTTA
GTCTCCAGAAAAAGGGGGGAATGAAAGACCCCACCTGTAGGTTTGGCAAGCTAGCTTAAGTAACGCCATT
TTGCAAGGCATGGAAAATACATAACTGAGAATAGAGAAGTTCAGATCAAGGTTAGGAACAGAGAGACAGC
AGAATATGGGCCAAACAGGATATCTGTGGTAAGCAGTTCCTGCCCCGGCTCAGGGCCAAGAACAGATGGT
CCCCAGATGCGGTCCCGCCCTCAGCAGTTTCTAGAGAACCATCAGATGTTTCCAGGGTGCCCCAAGGACC
TGAAATGACCCTGTGCCTTATTTGAACTAACCAATCAGTTCGCTTCTCGCTTCTGTTCGCGCGCTTCTGC
TCCCCGAGCTCAATAAAAGAGCCCACAACCCCTCACTCGGCGCGCCAGTCCTCCGATAGACTGCGTCGCC
CGGGTACCCGTGTATCCAATAAACCCTCTTGCAGTTGCATCCGACTTGTGGTCTCGCTGTTCCTTGGGAG
GGTCTCCTCTGAGTGATTGACTACCCGTCAGCGGGGGTCTTTCATGGGTAACAGTTTCTTGAAGTTGGAG
AACAACATTCTGAGGGTAGGAGTCGAATATTAAGTAATCCTGACTCAATTAGCCACTGTTTTGAATCCAC
ATACTCCAATACTCCTGAAATAGTTCATTATGGACAGCGCAGAAAGAGCTGGGGAGAATTGTGAAATTGT
TATCCGCTCACAATTCCACACAACATACGAGCCGGAAGCATAAAGTGTAAAGCCTGGGGTGCCTAATGAG
TGAGCTAACTCACATTAATTGCGTTGCGCTCACTGCCCGCTTTCCAGTCGGGAAACCTGTCGTGCCAGCT
GCATTAATGAATCGGCCAACGCGCGGGGAGAGGCGGTTTGCGTATTGGGCGCTCTTCCGCTTCCTCGCTC
ACTGACTCGCTGCGCTCGGTCGTTCGGCTGCGGCGAGCGGTATCAGCTCACTCAAAGGCGGTAATACGGT
TATCCACAGAATCAGGGGATAACGCAGGAAAGAACATGTGAGCAAAAGGCCAGCAAAAGGCCAGGAACCG
TAAAAAGGCCGCGTTGCTGGCGTTTTTCCATAGGCTCCGCCCCCCTGACGAGCATCACAAAAATCGACGC
TCAAGTCAGAGGTGGCGAAACCCGACAGGACTATAAAGATACCAGGCGTTTCCCCCTGGAAGCTCCCTCG
TGCGCTCTCCTGTTCCGACCCTGCCGCTTACCGGATACCTGTCCGCCTTTCTCCCTTCGGGAAGCGTGGC
GCTTTCTCATAGCTCACGCTGTAGGTATCTCAGTTCGGTGTAGGTCGTTCGCTCCAAGCTGGGCTGTGTG
CACGAACCCCCCGTTCAGCCCGACCGCTGCGCCTTATCCGGTAACTATCGTCTTGAGTCCAACCCGGTAA
GACACGACTTATCGCCACTGGCAGCAGCCACTGGTAACAGGATTAGCAGAGCGAGGTATGTAGGCGGTGC
TACAGAGTTCTTGAAGTGGTGGCCTAACTACGGCTACACTAGAAGAACAGTATTTGGTATCTGCGCTCTG
CTGAAGCCAGTTACCTTCGGAAAAAGAGTTGGTAGCTCTTGATCCGGCAAACAAACCACCGCTGGTAGCG
GTGGTTTTTTTGTTTGCAAGCAGCAGATTACGCGCAGAAAAAAAGGATCTCAAGAAGATCCTTTGATCTT
TTCTACGGGGTCTGACGCTCAGTGGAACGAAAACTCACGTTAAGGGATTTTGGTCATGAGATTATCAAAA
AGGATCTTCACCTAGATCCTTTTAAATTAAAAATGAAGTTTTAAATCAATCTAAAGTATATATGAGTAAA
CTTGGTCTGACAGTTACCAATGCTTAATCAGTGAGGCACCTATCTCAGCGATCTGTCTATTTCGTTCATC
CATAGTTGCCTGACTCCCCGTCGTGTAGATAACTACGATACGGGAGGGCTTACCATCTGGCCCCAGTGCT
GCAATGATACCGCGAGACCCACGCTCACCGGCTCCAGATTTATCAGCAATAAACCAGCCAGCCGGAAGGG
CCGAGCGCAGAAGTGGTCCTGCAACTTTATCCGCCTCCATCCAGTCTATTAATTGTTGCCGGGAAGCTAG
AGTAAGTAGTTCGCCAGTTAATAGTTTGCGCAACGTTGTTGCCATTGCTACAGGCATCGTGGTGTCACGC
TCGTCGTTTGGTATGGCTTCATTCAGCTCCGGTTCCCAACGATCAAGGCGAGTTACATGATCCCCCATGT
TGTGCAAAAAAGCGGTTAGCTCCTTCGGTCCTCCGATCGTTGTCAGAAGTAAGTTGGCCGCAGTGTTATC
ACTCATGGTTATGGCAGCACTGCATAATTCTCTTACTGTCATGCCATCCGTAAGATGCTTTTCTGTGACT
GGTGAGTACTCAACCAAGTCATTCTGAGAATAGTGTATGCGGCGACCGAGTTGCTCTTGCCCGGCGTCAA
TACGGGATAATACCGCGCCACATAGCAGAACTTTAAAAGTGCTCATCATTGGAAAACGTTCTTCGGGGCG
AAAACTCTCAAGGATCTTACCGCTGTTGAGATCCAGTTCGATGTAACCCACTCGTGCACCCAACTGATCT
TCAGCATCTTTTACTTTCACCAGCGTTTCTGGGTGAGCAAAAACAGGAAGGCAAAATGCCGCAAAAAAGG
GAATAAGGGCGACACGGAAATGTTGAATACTCATACTCTTCCTTTTTCAATATTATTGAAGCATTTATCA
GGGTTATTGTCTCATGAGCGGATACATATTTGAATGTATTTAGAAAAATAAACAAATAGGGGTTCCGCGC
ACATTTCCCCGAAAAGTGCCACCTGACGTCTAAGAAACCATTATTATCATGACATTAACCTATAAAAATA
GGCGTATCACGAGGCCCTTTCGTCTCGCGCGTTTCGGTGATGACGGTGAAAACCTCTGACACATGCAGCT
CCCGGAGACGGTCACAGCTTGTCTGTAAGCGGATGCCGGGAGCAGACAAGCCCGTCAGGGCGCGTCAGCG
GGTGTTGGCGGGTGTCGGGGCTGGCTTAACTATGCGGCATCAGAGCAGATTGTACTGAGAGTGCACCATA
TGCGGTGTGAAATACCGCACAGATGCGTAAGGAGAAAATACCGCATCAGGCGCCATTCGCCATTCAGGCT
GCGCAACTGTTGGGAAGGGCGATCGGTGCGGGCCTCTTCGCTATTACGCCAGCTGGCGAAAGGGGGATGT
GCTGCAAGGCGATTAAGTTGGGTAACGCCAGGGTTTTCCCAGTCACGACGTTGTAAAACGACGGCGCAAG
GAATGGTGCATGCAAGGAGATGGCGCCCAACAGTCCCCCGGCCACGGGGCCTGCCACCATACCCACGCCG
AAACAAGCGCTCATGAGCCCGAAGTGGCGAGCCCGATCTTCCCCATCGGTGATGTCGGCGATATAGGCGC
CAGCAACCGCACCTGTGGCGCCGGTGATGCCGGCCACGATGCGTCCGGCGTAGAGGCGATTAGTCCAATT
TGTTAAAGACAGGATATCAGTGGTCCAGGCTCTAGTTTTGACTCAACAATATCACCAGCTGAAGCCTATA
GAGTACGAGCCATAGATAAAATAAAAGATTTTATTTAGTCTCCAGAAAAAGGGGGGAATGAAAGACCCCA
CCTGTAGGTTTGGCAAGCTAGCTTAAGTAACGCCATTTTGCAAGGCATGGAAAATACATAACTGAGAATA
GAGAAGTTCAGATCAAGGTTAGGAACAGAGAGACAGCAGAATATGGGCCAAACAGGATATCTGTGGTAAG
CAGTTCCTGCCCCGGCTCAGGGCCAAGAACAGATGGTCCCCAGATGCGGTCCCGCCCTCAGCAGTTTCTA
GAGAACCATCAGATGTTTCCAGGGTGCCCCAAGGACCTGAAATGACCCTGTGCCTTATTTGAACTAACCA
ATCAGTTCGCTTCTCGCTTCTGTTCGCGCGCTTCTGCTCCCCGAGCTCAATAAAAGAGCCCACAACCCCT
CACTCGGCGCGCCAGTCCTCCGATAGACTGCGTCGCCCGGGTACCCGTATTCCCAATAAAGCCTCTTGCT
GTTTGCATCCGAATCGTGGACTCGCTGATCCTTGGGAGGGTCTCCTCAGATTGATTGACTGCCCACCTCG
GGGGTCTTTCATTTGGAGGTTCCACCGAGATTTGGAGACCCCTGCCCAGGGACCACCGACCCCCCCGCCG
GGAGGTAAGCTGGCCAGCGGTCGTTTCGTGTCTGTCTCTGTCTTTGTGCGTGTTTGTGCCGGCATCTAAT
GTTTGCGCCTGCGTCTGTACTAGTTAGCTAACTAGCTCTGTATCTGGCGGACCCGTGGTGGAACTGACGA
GTTCTGAACACCCGGCCGCAACCCTGGGAGACGTCCCAGGGACTTTGGGGGCCGTTTTTGTGGCCCGACC
TGAGGAAGGGAGTCGATGTGGAATCCGACCCCGTCAGGATATGTGGTTCTGGTAGGAGACGAGAACCTAA
AACAGTTCCCGCCTCCGTCTGAATTTTTGCTTTCGGTTTGGAACCGAAGCCGCGCGTCTTGTCTGCTGCA
GCGCTGCAGCATCGTTCTGTGTTGTCTCTGTCTGACTGTGTTTCTGTATTTGTCTGAAAATTAGGGCCAG
ACTGTTACCACTCCCTTAAGTTTGACCTTAGGTCACTGGAAAGATGTCGAGCGGATCGCTCACAACCAGT
CGGTAGATGTCAAGAAGAGACGTTGGGTTACCTTCTGCTCTGCAGAATGGCCAACCTTTAACGTCGGATG
GCCGCGAGACGGCACCTTTAACCGAGACCTCATCACCCAGGTTAAGATCAAGGTCTTTTCACCTGGCCCG
CATGGACACCCAGACCAGGTCCCCTACATCGTGACCTGGGAAGCCTTGGCTTTTGACCCCCCTCCCTGGG
TCAAGCCCTTTGTACACCCTAAGCCTCCGCCTCCTCTTCCTCCATCCGCCCCGTCTCTCCCCCTTGAACC
TCCTCGTTCGACCCCGCCTCGATCCTCCCTTTATCCAGCCCTCACTCCTTCTCTAGGCGCCGGAATTAAT
TCGGGTTAGTATATTTTGTGGGCAATTCCCAGAAATTAATGGCTATGAGTTCTTTTTTGATCAACTCAAA
CTATGTCGACCCCAAGTTCCCTCCATGCGAGGAATATTCACAGAGCGATTACCTACCCAGCGACCACTCG
CCCGGGTACTACGCCGGCGGCCAGAGGCGAGAGAGCAGCTTCCAGCCGGAGGCGGGCTTCGGGCGGCGCG
CGGCGTGCACCGTGCAGCGCTACGC
Features (pLannotate 1.2.2; 20 found; start..end, strand, type, name):
    747..1307    +  misc_feature   IRES: internal ribosome entry site (IRES) of the encephalomyocarditis virus (EMCV)
   1310..2029    +  CDS            EYFP: enhanced YFP mammalian codon-optimized
   2041..2071    +  misc_feature   MCS (fragment): pUC18/19 multiple cloning site
   2191..2705    +  LTR            3' LTR: 3' long terminal repeat from murine embryonic stem cell virus
   2867..2883    -  protein_bind   lac operator: The lac repressor binds to the lac operator to inhibit transcription in E. coli. This inhibition can be relieved by adding lactose or isopropyl-β-D-thiogalactopyranoside (IPTG). lac repressor encoded by lacI
   2891..2921    -  promoter       lac promoter: promoter for the E. coli lac operon
   2936..2957    -  protein_bind   CAP binding site: CAP binding activates transcription in the presence of cAMP. E. coli catabolite activator protein
   2970..3062    -  CDS            lacI (fragment): lac repressor; lacI; The lac repressor binds to the lac operator to inhibit transcription in E. coli. This inhibition can be relieved by adding lactose or isopropyl-β-D-thiogalactopyranoside (IPTG).
   3245..3833    -  rep_origin     ori: high-copy-number ColE1/pMB1/pBR322/pUC origin of replication
   4004..4864    -  CDS            AmpR: β-lactamase; bla; confers resistance to ampicillin, carbenicillin, and related antibiotics
   4865..4969    -  promoter       AmpR promoter: bla
   5064..5099    +  CDS            rop (fragment): Rop protein, which maintains plasmids at low copy number; rop
   5201..5300    +  misc_feature   bom (fragment): basis of mobility region from pBR322
   5306..5455    -  CDS            lacZα (fragment): LacZα fragment of β-galactosidase; lacZ fragment
   5455..5656    -  CDS            TcR (fragment): tetracycline efflux protein; tet; confers resistance to tetracycline
   5657..5755    +  CDS            env (fragment): murine leukemia virus gPr80 envelope polyprotein precursor; env; proteolytically cleaved into gp70SU and p15TM subunits
   5797..6313    +  LTR            5' LTR: 5' long terminal repeat from murine embryonic stem cell virus
   6377..6718    +  misc_feature   MESV Ψ: packaging signal of murine embryonic stem cell virus
   6785..7201    +  CDS            gag (truncated): truncated Moloney murine leukemia virus (MMLV) gag gene lacking the start codon
   7249..556     +  CDS            HOXB4 (across the origin): HXB4_HUMAN - Also known as HOX2F. Experimental evidence at protein level: Swiss-Prot protein existence level 1. Sequence-specific transcription factor which is part of a developmental regulatory system that provides cells with specific positional identities on the anterior-posterior axis. From Homo sapiens (Human).
