[The description below was written by a language model from this plasmid's Addgene catalogue record and pLannotate feature annotations shown in this document.]
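Description:
MSCV-human HoxB4-IRES-YFP is a 7.4 kb gammaretroviral expression plasmid built on the MSCV-IRES-YFP backbone for delivering human HOXB4 into mammalian cells. It is maintained in E. coli through a high-copy ColE1/pUC-type origin and an ampicillin resistance gene (β-lactamase with its own promoter). The bacterial portion also carries assorted non-functional remnants of earlier cloning vectors, including fragments of lacI, lacZα, rop, bom and the tetracycline resistance gene, along with a lac promoter/operator segment.

The retroviral cassette is bounded by 5' and 3' long terminal repeats from murine embryonic stem cell virus. Downstream of the 5' LTR lie the MESV Ψ packaging signal and a truncated MMLV gag segment lacking its start codon, which together support efficient encapsidation of the genomic RNA when the plasmid is introduced into a packaging cell line supplying gag, pol and env in trans. The catalogue lists the promoter as "MMLV gag", but no separate internal promoter is annotated, so transcription would be expected to come from the 5' LTR, as is usual for MSCV vectors. The human HOXB4 coding sequence, a homeobox transcription factor involved in anterior-posterior positional identity, follows the gag region and spans the numbering origin of the sequence record. It is linked by an EMCV IRES to EYFP. The two proteins are therefore translated separately from one bicistronic transcript rather than as a fusion, and yellow fluorescence marks transduced cells. There is no mammalian drug selection marker, so YFP is the means of identifying or sorting expressing cells. The stated purpose is retroviral expression of human HoxB4.
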