Addgene plasmid #91889: MSCV-human HoxB4-IRES-YFP
Purpose: Retroviral expression of human HoxB4
Depositing lab: Martine Roussel & Brian Sorrentino. Depositing organization: St. Jude Children's Research Hospital. Publication: Inactivation of Ezh2 Upregulates Gfi1 and Drives Aggressive Myc-Driven Group 3 Medulloblastoma. Vo BT, Li C, Morgan MA, Theurillat I, Finkelstein D, Wright S, Hyle J, Smith SM, Fan Y, Wang YD, Wu G, Orr BA, Northcott PA, Shilatifard A, Sherr CJ, Roussel MF. Cell Rep. 2017 Mar 21;18(12):2907-2917. doi: 10.1016/j.celrep.2017.02.073. PubMed 28329683.
Backbone
  Vector backbone: MSCV-IRES-YFP
  Vector type: Mammalian Expression, Retroviral
  Selectable markers: YFP
Growth in bacteria
  Bacterial resistance: Ampicillin, 100 μg/mL
  Growth temperature: 37°C
  Growth strain: NEB Stable
  Copy number: High Copy
Gene/Insert
  Gene/Insert name: HoxB4
  Species: H. sapiens (human)
  Entrez Gene: HOXB4 (a.k.a. HOX-2.6, HOX2, HOX2F)
  Promoter: MMLV gag
  Tag / fusion protein: IRES-EYFP (C terminal on backbone)
  Cloning method: Unknown
  Sequencing primers: 5′ pLXSN 5'
Terms and licenses: Academic/Nonprofit Terms; Industry Terms: Not Available to Industry
How to cite: MSCV-human HoxB4-IRES-YFP was a gift from Martine Roussel & Brian Sorrentino (Addgene plasmid # 91889 ; http://n2t.net/addgene:91889 ; RRID:Addgene_91889)
